Addgene plasmid #33353: CMV500 A-FOS
Depositing lab: Charles Vinson. Depositing organization: National Cancer Institute (NCI). Publication: A dominant-negative inhibitor of CREB reveals that it is a general mediator of stimulus-dependent transcription of c-fos. Ahn S, Olive M, Aggarwal S, Krylov D, Ginty DD, Vinson C. Mol Cell Biol. 1998 Feb . 18(2):967-77. PubMed 9447994.
Backbone
  Vector backbone: CMV500
  Backbone size w/o insert (bp): 5500
  Vector type: Mammalian Expression
Growth in bacteria
  Bacterial resistance: Ampicillin, 100 μg/mL
  Growth temperature: 37°C
  Growth strain: DH5alpha
  Copy number: Unknown
Gene/Insert
  Gene/Insert name: FOS
  Species: M. musculus (mouse)
  Mutation: Dominant Negative of c-Jun; heterodimerizes and inhibits c-Jun
  Entrez Gene: Fos (a.k.a. D12Rfj1, c-fos, cFos)
  Promoter: CMV
  Tag / fusion protein: FLAG (N terminal on backbone)
  Cloning method: Restriction Enzyme; 5′ cloning site NdeI (not destroyed); 3′ cloning site HindIII (not destroyed)
  Sequencing primers: 5′ CMV-Fwd; 3′ BGH-Rev
Terms and licenses: Academic/Nonprofit Terms; Industry Terms: Not Available to Industry
Depositor comments: Acidic amphipathic extension added to the Fos leucine zipper: LEQRAEELARENEELEKEAEELEQELAE Although the acidic extension is to the c-Fos leucine zipper, A-Fos heterodimerizes and inhibits c-Jun.
How to cite: CMV500 A-FOS was a gift from Charles Vinson (Addgene plasmid # 33353 ; http://n2t.net/addgene:33353 ; RRID:Addgene_33353)
