[The description below was written by a language model from this plasmid's Addgene catalogue record and pLannotate feature annotations shown in this document.]
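Description:
CMV500 A-FOS is a mammalian expression plasmid built on the CMV500 backbone (about 5.5 kb without insert; the sequenced record is 5,757 nt). It is propagated in E. coli through a high-copy ColE1/pUC-type origin with ampicillin selection from the bla gene. It also carries an f1 phage origin. A second cassette, in which the SV40 enhancer/early promoter drives the neo (nptII) gene followed by an SV40 polyadenylation signal, would in principle permit G418 selection of stably transfected mammalian cells, although the catalogue entry does not mention this use. Several other annotations are short fragments, including a truncated HIV-1 LTR, ble, lacI, a partial SV40 promoter and bom. These appear to be backbone remnants or partial matches rather than functional parts.

The payload is transcribed from the human cytomegalovirus immediate-early enhancer and promoter and terminated by the bovine growth hormone poly(A) signal, with T7 and SP6 phage promoters flanking the cloning region. The open reading frame begins with a backbone-encoded N-terminal FLAG epitope and a T7 gene 10 leader tag. The A-FOS insert follows, cloned between NdeI and HindIII sites. A-FOS consists of the mouse c-Fos leucine zipper with an acidic amphipathic extension added to it. The feature table picks up only a short Fos-matching segment, scored against the human protein, which is consistent with just the zipper being present. According to the depositor, A-FOS heterodimerizes with c-Jun and inhibits it. The construct therefore acts as a dominant negative of c-Jun, and transfecting it into mammalian cells is a way to test whether a response depends on c-Jun activity.
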