Features (pLannotate 1.2.2; 24 found; start..end, strand, type, name):
      1..380     +  enhancer       CMV enhancer: human cytomegalovirus immediate early enhancer
    381..584     +  promoter       CMV promoter: human cytomegalovirus (CMV) immediate early promoter
    580..613     +  LTR            5' LTR (truncated) (fragment): truncated 5' long terminal repeat (LTR) from HIV-1
    629..647     +  promoter       T7 promoter: promoter for bacteriophage T7 RNA polymerase
    671..691     +  CDS            FLAG (fragment): FLAG® epitope tag, followed by an enterokinase cleavage site
    695..727     +  CDS            T7 tag (gene 10 leader): leader peptide from bacteriophage T7 gene 10 promotes efficient translation in E. coli
    878..955     +  CDS            FOS (fragment): FOS_HUMAN - Also known as G0S7. Experimental evidence at protein level: Swiss-Prot protein existence level 1. Nuclear phosphoprotein which forms a tight but non-covalently linked complex with the JUN/AP-1 transcription factor. In the heterodimer, FOS and JUN/AP-1 basic regions each seems to interact with symmetrical DNA half sites. On TGF-beta activation, forms a multimeric SMAD3/SMAD4/JUN/FOS complex at the AP1/SMAD-binding site to regulate TGF-beta-mediated signaling. Has a critical function in regulating the development of cells destined to form and maintain the skeleton. It is thought to h
    982..1000    -  promoter       SP6 promoter: promoter for bacteriophage SP6 RNA polymerase
   1026..1250    +  polyA_signal   bGH poly(A) signal: bovine growth hormone polyadenylation signal
   1254..1275    +  promoter       SV40 promoter (fragment): SV40 enhancer and early promoter
   1296..1724    +  rep_origin     f1 ori (sequence partly withheld): f1 bacteriophage origin of replication; arrow indicates direction of (+) strand synthesis
   1810..1828    -  misc_feature   MCS (fragment): pUC18/19 multiple cloning site
   1837..2166    +  promoter       SV40 promoter: SV40 enhancer and early promoter
   2233..3024    +  CDS            neo: KKA2_KLEPN - Also known as kan, nptII. Experimental evidence at protein level: Swiss-Prot protein existence level 1. Resistance to kanamycin, neomycin, paromomycin, ribostamycin, butirosin and gentamicin B. From Klebsiella pneumoniae.
   3048..3206    +  CDS            ble (fragment): BLE_KLEPN - Experimental evidence at protein level: Swiss-Prot protein existence level 1. Binding protein with a strong affinity to the bleomycin family of antibiotics. Binds to CL990; an antimitotic-antibiotic compound. From Klebsiella pneumoniae.
   3201..3335    +  polyA_signal   SV40 poly(A) signal: SV40 polyadenylation signal
   3390..3406    -  protein_bind   lac operator: The lac repressor binds to the lac operator to inhibit transcription in E. coli. This inhibition can be relieved by adding lactose or isopropyl-β-D-thiogalactopyranoside (IPTG). lac repressor encoded by lacI
   3414..3444    -  promoter       lac promoter: promoter for the E. coli lac operon
   3459..3480    -  protein_bind   CAP binding site: CAP binding activates transcription in the presence of cAMP. E. coli catabolite activator protein
   3493..3585    -  CDS            lacI (fragment): lac repressor; lacI; The lac repressor binds to the lac operator to inhibit transcription in E. coli. This inhibition can be relieved by adding lactose or isopropyl-β-D-thiogalactopyranoside (IPTG).
   3768..4356    -  rep_origin     ori: high-copy-number ColE1/pMB1/pBR322/pUC origin of replication
   4527..5387    -  CDS            AmpR: β-lactamase; bla; confers resistance to ampicillin, carbenicillin, and related antibiotics
   5388..5492    -  promoter       AmpR promoter: bla
   5551..5603    -  misc_feature   bom (fragment): basis of mobility region from pBR322
>Addgene plasmid #33353 | CMV500 A-FOS | addgene full sequence | sequence record 246947 | Addgene NGS Result
GACATTGATTATTGACTAGTTATTAATAGTAATCAATTACGGGGTCATTAGTTCATAGCCCATATATGGA
GTTCCGCGTTACATAACTTACGGTAAATGGCCCGCCTGGCTGACCGCCCAACGACCCCCGCCCATTGACG
TCAATAATGACGTATGTTCCCATAGTAACGCCAATAGGGACTTTCCATTGACGTCAATGGGTGGAGTATT
TACGGTAAACTGCCCACTTGGCAGTACATCAAGTGTATCATATGCCAAGTACGCCCCCTATTGACGTCAA
TGACGGTAAATGGCCCGCCTGGCATTATGCCCAGTACATGACCTTATGGGACTTTCCTACTTGGCAGTAC
ATCTACGTATTAGTCATCGCTATTACCATGGTGATGCGGTTTTGGCAGTACATCAATGGGCGTGGATAGC
GGTTTGACTCACGGGGATTTCCAAGTCTCCACCCCATTGACGTCAATGGGAGTTTGTTTTGGCACCAAAA
TCAACGGGACTTTCCAAAATGTCGTAACAACTCCGCCCCATTGACGCAAATGGGCGGTAGGCGTGTACGG
TGGGAGGTCTATATAAGCAGAGCTCTCTGGCTAACTAGAGAACCCACTGCTTACTGGCTTATCGAAATTA
ATACGACTCACTATAGGGAGACCCAAGCTCCACCATGGACTACAAGGACGACGATGACAAGCATATGGCT
AGCATGACTGGTGGACAGCAAATGGGTCGGGATCCTGACCTGGAACAACGTGCTGAGGAACTGGCCCGTG
AAAACGAAGAGCTGGAAAAAGAGGCCGAAGAGCTGGAGCAGGAACTGGCAGAACTCGAGGCGGAGACAGA
CCAACTAGAAGATGAGAAGTCTGCTTTGCAGACCGAGATTGCCAACCTGCTGAAGGAGAAGGAAAAACTA
GAGTTCATCCTGGCAGCTCACCGACCTGCCTGCAAGATCCCTGATTAATTCAAGCTTCTAGAGGGCCCTA
TTCTATAGTGTCACCTAAATGCTAGAGCTCGCTGATCAGCCTCGACTGTGCCTTCTAGTTGCCAGCCATC
TGTTGTTTGCCCCTCCCCCGTGCCTTCCTTGACCCTGGAAGGTGCCACTCCCACTGTCCTTTCCTAATAA
AATGAGGAAATTGCATCGCATTGTCTGAGTAGGTGTCATTCTATTCTGGGGGGTGGGGTGGGGCAGGACA
GCAAGGGGGAGGATTGGGAAGACAATAGCAGGCATGCTGGGGATGCGGTGGGCTCTATGGCTTCTGAGGC
GGAAAGAACCAGCTGGGGCTCGAGGGGGGATCCCC
[124 nt withheld, positions 1296-1419]
C
[91 nt withheld, positions 1421-1511]
A
[49 nt withheld, positions 1513-1561]
CCTTTGACGTTGGAGTCCACGTTCTTT
[37 nt withheld, positions 1589-1625]
ACCCTATCTCGGTCTATTCTTTTGATTTATAAGGGATTTTGCCGATTTCGGCCTATTGGTTAAAAAATGA
GCTGATTTAACAAAAATTTAACGCGAATTTTAACAAAATATTAACGCTTACAATTTAAATATTTGCTTAT
ACAATCT
[37 nt withheld, positions 1773-1809]
GGGTACCGAGCTCGAATTCTGTGGAATGTGTGTCAGTTAGGGTGTGGAAAGTCCCCAGGCTCCCCAGCAG
GCAGAAGTATGCAAAGCATGCATCTCAATTAGTCAGCAACCAGGTGTGGAAAGTCCCCAGGCTCCCCAGC
AGGCAGAAGTATGCAAAGCATGCATCTCAATTAGTCAGCAACCATAGTCCCGCCCCTAACTCCGCCCATC
CCGCCCCTAACTCCGCCCAGTTCCGCCCATTCTCCGCCCCATGGCTGACTAATTTTTTTTATTTATGCAG
AGGCCGAGGCCGCCTCGGCCTCTGAGCTATTCCAGAAGTAGTGAGGAGGCTTTTTTGGAGGCCTAGGCTT
TTGCAAAAAGCTCCCGGGAGCTTGGATATCCATTTTCGGATCTGATCAAGAGACAGGATGAGGATCGTTT
CGCATGATTGAACAAGATGGATTGCACGCAGGTTCTCCGGCCGCTTGGGTGGAGAGGCTATTCGGCTATG
ACTGGGCACAACAGACAATCGGCTGCTCTGATGCCGCCGTGTTCCGGCTGTCAGCGCAGGGGCGCCCGGT
TCTTTTTGTCAAGACCGACCTGTCCGGTGCCCTGAATGAACTGCAGGACGAGGCAGCGCGGCTATCGTGG
CTGGCCACGACGGGCGTTCCTTGCGCAGCTGTGCTCGACGTTGTCACTGAAGCGGGAAGGGACTGGCTGC
TATTGGGCGAAGTGCCGGGGCAGGATCTCCTGTCATCTCACCTTGCTCCTGCCGAGAAAGTATCCATCAT
GGCTGATGCAATGCGGCGGCTGCATACGCTTGATCCGGCTACCTGCCCATTCGACCACCAAGCGAAACAT
CGCATCGAGCGAGCACGTACTCGGATGGAAGCCGGTCTTGTCGATCAGGATGATCTGGACGAAGAGCATC
AGGGGCTCGCGCCAGCCGAACTGTTCGCCAGGCTCAAGGCGCGCATGCCCGACGGCGAGGATCTCGTCGT
GACCCATGGCGATGCCTGCTTGCCGAATATCATGGTGGAAAATGGCCGCTTTTCTGGATTCATCGACTGT
GGCCGGCTGGGTGTGGCGGACCGCTATCAGGACATAGCGTTGGCTACCCGTGATATTGCTGAAGAGCTTG
GCGGCGAATGGGCTGACCGCTTCCTCGTGCTTTACGGTATCGCCGCTCCCGATTCGCAGCGCATCGCCTT
CTATCGCCTTCTTGACGAGTTCTTCTGAGCGGGACTCTGGGGTTCGAAATGACCGACCAAGCGACGCCCA
ACCTGCCATCACGAGATTTCGATTCCACCGCCGCCTTCTATGAAAGGTTGGGCTTCGGAATCGTTTTCCG
GGACGCCGGCTGGATGATCCTCCAGCGCGGGGATCTCATGCTGGAGTTCTTCGCCCACCCCAACTTGTTT
ATTGCAGCTTATAATGGTTACAAATAAAGCAATAGCATCACAAATTTCACAAATAAAGCATTTTTTTCAC
TGCATTCTAGTTGTGGTTTGTCCAAACTCATCAATGTATCTTATCATGTCTGGATCCGTCGACCTCGAGA
GCTTGGCGTAATCATGGTCATAGCTGTTTCCTGTGTGAAATTGTTATCCGCTCACAATTCCACACAACAT
ACGAGCCGGAAGCATAAAGTGTAAAGCCTGGGGTGCCTAATGAGTGAGCTAACTCACATTAATTGCGTTG
CGCTCACTGCCCGCTTTCCAGTCGGGAAACCTGTCGTGCCAGCTGCATTAATGAATCGGCCAACGCGCGG
GGAGAGGCGGTTTGCGTATTGGGCGCTCTTCCGCTTCCTCGCTCACTGACTCGCTGCGCTCGGTCGTTCG
GCTGCGGCGAGCGGTATCAGCTCACTCAAAGGCGGTAATACGGTTATCCACAGAATCAGGGGATAACGCA
GGAAAGAACATGTGAGCAAAAGGCCAGCAAAAGGCCAGGAACCGTAAAAAGGCCGCGTTGCTGGCGTTTT
TCCATAGGCTCCGCCCCCCTGACGAGCATCACAAAAATCGACGCTCAAGTCAGAGGTGGCGAAACCCGAC
AGGACTATAAAGATACCAGGCGTTTCCCCCTGGAAGCTCCCTCGTGCGCTCTCCTGTTCCGACCCTGCCG
CTTACCGGATACCTGTCCGCCTTTCTCCCTTCGGGAAGCGTGGCGCTTTCTCATAGCTCACGCTGTAGGT
ATCTCAGTTCGGTGTAGGTCGTTCGCTCCAAGCTGGGCTGTGTGCACGAACCCCCCGTTCAGCCCGACCG
CTGCGCCTTATCCGGTAACTATCGTCTTGAGTCCAACCCGGTAAGACACGACTTATCGCCACTGGCAGCA
GCCACTGGTAACAGGATTAGCAGAGCGAGGTATGTAGGCGGTGCTACAGAGTTCTTGAAGTGGTGGCCTA
ACTACGGCTACACTAGAAGAACAGTATTTGGTATCTGCGCTCTGCTGAAGCCAGTTACCTTCGGAAAAAG
AGTTGGTAGCTCTTGATCCGGCAAACAAACCACCGCTGGTAGCGGTGGTTTTTTTGTTTGCAAGCAGCAG
ATTACGCGCAGAAAAAAAGGATCTCAAGAAGATCCTTTGATCTTTTCTACGGGGTCTGACGCTCAGTGGA
ACGAAAACTCACGTTAAGGGATTTTGGTCATGAGATTATCAAAAAGGATCTTCACCTAGATCCTTTTAAA
TTAAAAATGAAGTTTTAAATCAATCTAAAGTATATATGAGTAAACTTGGTCTGACAGTTACCAATGCTTA
ATCAGTGAGGCACCTATCTCAGCGATCTGTCTATTTCGTTCATCCATAGTTGCCTGACTCCCCGTCGTGT
AGATAACTACGATACGGGAGGGCTTACCATCTGGCCCCAGTGCTGCAATGATACCGCGAGACCCACGCTC
ACCGGCTCCAGATTTATCAGCAATAAACCAGCCAGCCGGAAGGGCCGAGCGCAGAAGTGGTCCTGCAACT
TTATCCGCCTCCATCCAGTCTATTAATTGTTGCCGGGAAGCTAGAGTAAGTAGTTCGCCAGTTAATAGTT
TGCGCAACGTTGTTGCCATTGCTACAGGCATCGTGGTGTCACGCTCGTCGTTTGGTATGGCTTCATTCAG
CTCCGGTTCCCAACGATCAAGGCGAGTTACATGATCCCCCATGTTGTGCAAAAAAGCGGTTAGCTCCTTC
GGTCCTCCGATCGTTGTCAGAAGTAAGTTGGCCGCAGTGTTATCACTCATGGTTATGGCAGCACTGCATA
ATTCTCTTACTGTCATGCCATCCGTAAGATGCTTTTCTGTGACTGGTGAGTACTCAACCAAGTCATTCTG
AGAATAGTGTATGCGGCGACCGAGTTGCTCTTGCCCGGCGTCAATACGGGATAATACCGCGCCACATAGC
AGAACTTTAAAAGTGCTCATCATTGGAAAACGTTCTTCGGGGCGAAAACTCTCAAGGATCTTACCGCTGT
TGAGATCCAGTTCGATGTAACCCACTCGTGCACCCAACTGATCTTCAGCATCTTTTACTTTCACCAGCGT
TTCTGGGTGAGCAAAAACAGGAAGGCAAAATGCCGCAAAAAAGGGAATAAGGGCGACACGGAAATGTTGA
ATACTCATACTCTTCCTTTTTCAATATTATTGAAGCATTTATCAGGGTTATTGTCTCATGAGCGGATACA
TATTTGAATGTATTTAGAAAAATAAACAAATAGGGGTTCCGCGCACATTTCCCCGAAAAGTGCCACCTGA
CGTCGACGGATCGGGAGATCTCCCGATCCCCTATGGTGCACTCTCAGTACAATCTGCTCTGATGCCGCAT
AGTTAAGCCAGTATCTGCTCCCTGCTTGTGTGTTGGAGGTCGCTGAGTAGTGCGCGAGCAAAATTTAAGC
TACAACAAGGCAAGGCTTGACCGACAATTGCATGAAGAATCTGCTTAGGGTTAGGCGTTTTGCGCTGCTT
CGCGATGTACGGGCCAGATATACGCGTT
