>Addgene plasmid #33353 | CMV500 A-FOS | addgene partial sequence | sequence record 41515 | CMV-F 5'-CGCAAATGGGCGGTAGGCGTG-3'
CTCTCTGGCTAACTAGAGAACCCACTGCTTACTGGCTTATCGAAATTAATACGACTCACTATAGGGAGAC
CCAAGCTCCACCATGGACTACAAGGACGACGATGACAAGCATATGGCTAGCATGACTGGTGGACAGCAAA
TGGGTCGGGATCCTGACCTGGAACAACGTGCTGAGGAACTGGCCCGTGAAAACGAAGAGCTGGAAAAAGA
GGCCGAAGAGCTGGAGCAGGAACTGGCAGAACTCGAGGCGGAGACAGACCAACTAGAAGATGAGAAGTCT
GCTTTGCAGACCGAGATTGCCAACCTGCTGAAGGAGAAGGAAAAACTAGAGTTCATCCTGGCAGCTCACC
GACCTGCCTGCAAGATCCCTGATTAATTCAAGCTTCTAGAGGGCCCTATTCTATAGTGTCACCTAAATGC
TAGAGCTCGCTGATCAGCCTCGACTGTGCCTTCTAGTTGCCAGCCATCTGTTGTTTGCCCCTCCCCCGTG
CCTTCCTTGACCCTGGAAGGTGCCACTCCCACTGTCCTTTCCTAATAAAATGAGGAAATTGCATCGCATT
GTCTGAGTAGGTGTCATTCTATTCTGGGGGGGTGGGGGTGGGGCAGGACAGCAAGGGGGAGGATTGGGAA
GACAATAGCAGGCATGCTGGGGATGCGGTGGGCTCTATGGCTTCTGAGGCGGAAAGAACCAGCTGGGGCT
CGAGGGGGGATCCCC
[124 nt withheld, positions 716-839]
C
[47 nt withheld, positions 841-887]
