>Addgene plasmid #33353 | CMV500 A-FOS | addgene partial sequence | sequence record 41516 | BGH-rev 5'-TAGAAGGCACAGTCGAGG-3'
TATAGAATAGGGCCCTCTAGAAGCTTGAATTAATCAGGGATCTTGCAGGCAGGTCGGTGAGCTGCCAGGA
TGAACTCTAGTTTTTCCTTCTCCTTCAGCAGGTTGGCAATCTCGGTCTGCAAAGCAGACTTCTCATCTTC
TAGTTGGTCTGTCTCCGCCTCGAGTTCTGCCAGTTCCTGCTCCAGCTCTTCGGCCTCTTTTTCCAGCTCT
TCGTTTTCACGGGCCAGTTCCTCAGCACGTTGTTCCAGGTCAGGATCCCGACCCATTTGCTGTCCACCAG
TCATGCTAGCCATATGCTTGTCATCGTCGTCCTTGTAGTCCATGGTGGAGCTTGGGTCTCCCTATAGTGA
GTCGTATTAATTTCGATAAGCCAGTAAGCAGTGGGTTCTCTAGTTAGCCAGAGAGCTCTGCTTATATAGA
CCTCCCACCGTACACGCCTACCGCCCATTTGCGTCAATGGGGCGGAGTTGTTACGACATTTTGGAAAGTC
CCGTTGATTTTGGTGCCAAAACAAACTCCCATTGACGTCAATGGGGTGGAGACTTGGAAATCCCCGTGAG
TCAAACCGCTATCCACGCCCATTGATGTACTGCCAAAACCGCATCACCATGGTAATAGCGATGACTAATA
CGTAGATGTACTGCCAAGTAGGAAAGTCCCATAAGGTCATGTACTGGGCATAATGCCAGGCGGGCCATTT
A
